Addgene plasmid #80188: non-targeting control gRNA (BRDN0001146327)
Purpose: 3rd generation lentiviral gRNA plasmid, non-targeting control gRNA
Depositing lab: John Doench & David Root. Depositing organization: Broad Institute. Publication: Optimized sgRNA design to maximize activity and minimize off-target effects of CRISPR-Cas9. Doench JG, Fusi N, Sullender M, Hegde M, Vaimberg EW, Donovan KF, Smith I, Tothova Z, Wilen C, Orchard R, Virgin HW, Listgarten J, Root DE. Nat Biotechnol. 2016 Jan 18. doi: 10.1038/nbt.3437. PubMed 26780180.
Backbone
  Vector backbone: lentiGuide-Puro
  Backbone manufacturer: Zhang Lab (Addgene plasmid # 52963)
  Vector type: Mammalian Expression, Lentiviral, CRISPR
  Selectable markers: Puromycin
Growth in bacteria
  Bacterial resistance: Ampicillin, 100 μg/mL
  Growth temperature: 37°C
  Growth strain: DH5alpha
  Copy number: High Copy
Gene/Insert
  Gene/Insert name: Non-targeting control gRNA
  gRNA/shRNA sequence: CTGGATCGCCCGCAGAAATA
  Species: H. sapiens (human)
  Promoter: hU6
  Cloning method: Unknown
  Sequencing primers: 5′ U6-F; 3′ pS2-R
Terms and licenses: Academic/Nonprofit Terms; Industry Terms: Not Available to Industry
How to cite: non-targeting control gRNA (BRDN0001146327) was a gift from John Doench & David Root (Addgene plasmid # 80188 ; http://n2t.net/addgene:80188 ; RRID:Addgene_80188)
