[The description below was written by a language model from this plasmid's Addgene catalogue record and pLannotate feature annotations shown in this document.]
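Description:
The non-targeting control gRNA plasmid (BRDN0001146327) is a third-generation lentiviral guide RNA vector built on the lentiGuide-Puro backbone, intended for mammalian CRISPR experiments. It is propagated in E. coli through a high-copy ColE1/pUC-type origin with ampicillin selection from the β-lactamase gene. The backbone also carries an f1 origin, an SV40 origin and poly(A) signal, and remnants of lac and phage promoter elements from the parental cloning vector.

The lentiviral transfer cassette begins with an RSV promoter fused to a truncated HIV-1 5' LTR, which makes genomic RNA production Tat-independent. This is followed by the Ψ packaging signal with a partial gag sequence and the Rev response element for nuclear export of the unspliced genome. The cassette ends in a ΔU3 self-inactivating 3' LTR. Within the provirus, a human U6 RNA polymerase III promoter drives a 20-nucleotide spacer joined to the Streptococcus pyogenes Cas9 guide RNA scaffold. The central polypurine tract (cPPT/CTS) lies just downstream of this guide cassette. A separate EF-1α promoter, with its first intron, expresses puromycin N-acetyltransferase for selecting transduced cells, and a WPRE downstream enhances transcript expression.

The plasmid encodes no Cas9, so the nuclease must be supplied separately, for example in a Cas9-expressing cell line. The record lists the species as human and describes the spacer as non-targeting. The construct therefore serves as a negative control alongside gene-targeting guides in the same backbone, accounting for the effects of transduction, puromycin selection and guide expression in knockout or screening experiments.
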