Features (pLannotate 1.2.2; 29 found; start..end, strand, type, name):
     14..80      +  CDS            small t antigen (fragment): SV40 (simian virus 40) small t antigen
    106..317     +  promoter       EF-1α core promoter: core promoter for human elongation factor EF-1α
    318..1256    +  intron         EF-1α intron A: intron upstream of the start codon of human EF-1α
   1278..1877    +  CDS            PuroR (fragment): puromycin N-acetyltransferase; pac from Streptomyces; confers resistance to puromycin
   1893..2481    +  misc_feature   WPRE: woodchuck hepatitis virus posttranscriptional regulatory element
   2532..2551    +  misc_feature   cPPT/CTS (fragment): central polypurine tract and central termination sequence of HIV-1
   2553..2786    +  LTR            3' LTR (ΔU3): self-inactivating 3' long terminal repeat (LTR) from HIV-1
   2864..2985    +  polyA_signal   SV40 poly(A) signal: SV40 polyadenylation signal
   3025..3160    +  rep_origin     SV40 ori: SV40 origin of replication
   3181..3199    -  promoter       T7 promoter: promoter for bacteriophage T7 RNA polymerase
   3207..3362    +  CDS            lacZα (fragment): LacZα fragment of β-galactosidase; lacZ fragment
   3367..3795    +  rep_origin     f1 ori (sequence partly withheld): f1 bacteriophage origin of replication; arrow indicates direction of (+) strand synthesis
   3848..3952    +  promoter       AmpR promoter: bla
   3953..4813    +  CDS            AmpR: β-lactamase; bla; confers resistance to ampicillin, carbenicillin, and related antibiotics
   4984..5572    +  rep_origin     ori: high-copy-number ColE1/pMB1/pBR322/pUC origin of replication
   5755..5847    +  CDS            lacI (fragment): lac repressor; lacI; The lac repressor binds to the lac operator to inhibit transcription in E. coli. This inhibition can be relieved by adding lactose or isopropyl-β-D-thiogalactopyranoside (IPTG).
   5860..5881    +  protein_bind   CAP binding site: CAP binding activates transcription in the presence of cAMP. E. coli catabolite activator protein
   5896..5926    +  promoter       lac promoter: promoter for the E. coli lac operon
   5934..5950    +  protein_bind   lac operator: The lac repressor binds to the lac operator to inhibit transcription in E. coli. This inhibition can be relieved by adding lactose or isopropyl-β-D-thiogalactopyranoside (IPTG). lac repressor encoded by lacI
   5995..6013    +  promoter       T3 promoter: promoter for bacteriophage T3 RNA polymerase
   6041..6267    +  promoter       RSV promoter: Rous sarcoma virus enhancer/promoter
   6268..6448    +  LTR            5' LTR (truncated): truncated 5' long terminal repeat (LTR) from HIV-1
   6495..6620    +  misc_feature   HIV-1 Ψ: packaging signal of human immunodeficiency virus type 1
   6604..6967    +  CDS            HIV-1 gag (fragment): gag protein from human immunodeficiency virus 1; gag
   7113..7346    +  misc_feature   RRE: The Rev response element (RRE) of HIV-1 allows for Rev-dependent mRNA export from the nucleus to the cytoplasm.
   7723..7749    +  CDS            Rev (fragment): human immunodeficiency virus 1 (HIV-1) Rev protein; rev; enhances nuclear export of unspliced and incompletely spliced viral mRNAs
   7753..7993    +  promoter       U6 promoter: RNA polymerase III promoter for human U6 snRNA
   8023..8098    +  misc_RNA       gRNA scaffold: guide RNA scaffold for the Streptococcus pyogenes CRISPR/Cas9 system
   8154..8271    +  misc_feature   cPPT/CTS: central polypurine tract and central termination sequence of HIV-1
>Addgene plasmid #80188 | non-targeting control gRNA (BRDN0001146327) | depositor full sequence | sequence record 150854 | Full Sequence
CCCGGGTGCAAAGATGGATAAAGTTTTAAACAGAGAGGAATCTTTGCAGCTAATGGACCTTCTAGGTCTT
GAAAGGAGTGGGAATTGGCTCCGGTGCCCGTCAGTGGGCAGAGCGCACATCGCCCACAGTCCCCGAGAAG
TTGGGGGGAGGGGTCGGCAATTGATCCGGTGCCTAGAGAAGGTGGCGCGGGGTAAACTGGGAAAGTGATG
TCGTGTACTGGCTCCGCCTTTTTCCCGAGGGTGGGGGAGAACCGTATATAAGTGCAGTAGTCGCCGTGAA
CGTTCTTTTTCGCAACGGGTTTGCCGCCAGAACACAGGTAAGTGCCGTGTGTGGTTCCCGCGGGCCTGGC
CTCTTTACGGGTTATGGCCCTTGCGTGCCTTGAATTACTTCCACCTGGCTGCAGTACGTGATTCTTGATC
CCGAGCTTCGGGTTGGAAGTGGGTGGGAGAGTTCGAGGCCTTGCGCTTAAGGAGCCCCTTCGCCTCGTGC
TTGAGTTGAGGCCTGGCCTGGGCGCTGGGGCCGCCGCGTGCGAATCTGGTGGCACCTTCGCGCCTGTCTC
GCTGCTTTCGATAAGTCTCTAGCCATTTAAAATTTTTGATGACCTGCTGCGACGCTTTTTTTCTGGCAAG
ATAGTCTTGTAAATGCGGGCCAAGATCTGCACACTGGTATTTCGGTTTTTGGGGCCGCGGGCGGCGACGG
GGCCCGTGCGTCCCAGCGCACATGTTCGGCGAGGCGGGGCCTGCGAGCGCGGCCACCGAGAATCGGACGG
GGGTAGTCTCAAGCTGGCCGGCCTGCTCTGGTGCCTGGCCTCGCGCCGCCGTGTATCGCCCCGCCCTGGG
CGGCAAGGCTGGCCCGGTCGGCACCAGTTGCGTGAGCGGAAAGATGGCCGCTTCCCGGCCCTGCTGCAGG
GAGCTCAAAATGGAGGACGCGGCGCTCGGGAGAGCGGGCGGGTGAGTCACCCACACAAAGGAAAAGGGCC
TTTCCGTCCTCAGCCGTCGCTTCATGTGACTCCACGGAGTACCGGGCGCCGTCCAGGCACCTCGATTAGT
TCTCGAGCTTTTGGAGTACGTCGTCTTTAGGTTGGGGGGAGGGGTTTTATGCGATGGAGTTTCCCCACAC
TGAGTGGGTGGAGACTGAAGTTAGGCCAGCTTGGCACTTGATGTAATTCTCCTTGGAATTTGCCCTTTTT
GAGTTTGGATCTTGGTTCATTCTCAAGCCTCAGACAGTGGTTCAAAGTTTTTTTCTTCCATTTCAGGTGT
CGTGACGTACGGCCACCATGACCGAGTACAAGCCCACGGTGCGCCTCGCCACCCGCGACGACGTCCCCAG
GGCCGTACGCACCCTCGCCGCCGCGTTCGCCGACTACCCCGCCACGCGCCACACCGTCGATCCGGACCGC
CACATCGAGCGGGTCACCGAGCTGCAAGAACTCTTCCTCACGCGCGTCGGGCTCGACATCGGCAAGGTGT
GGGTCGCGGACGACGGCGCCGCCGTGGCGGTCTGGACCACGCCGGAGAGCGTCGAAGCGGGGGCGGTGTT
CGCCGAGATCGGCCCGCGCATGGCCGAGTTGAGCGGTTCCCGGCTGGCCGCGCAGCAACAGATGGAAGGC
CTCCTGGCGCCGCACCGGCCCAAGGAGCCCGCGTGGTTCCTGGCCACCGTCGGAGTCTCGCCCGACCACC
AGGGCAAGGGTCTGGGCAGCGCCGTCGTGCTCCCCGGAGTGGAGGCGGCCGAGCGCGCCGGGGTGCCCGC
CTTCCTGGAGACCTCCGCGCCCCGCAACCTCCCCTTCTACGAGCGGCTCGGCTTCACCGTCACCGCCGAC
GTCGAGGTGCCCGAAGGACCGCGCACCTGGTGCATGACCCGCAAGCCCGGTGCCTGAACGCGTTAAGTCG
ACAATCAACCTCTGGATTACAAAATTTGTGAAAGATTGACTGGTATTCTTAACTATGTTGCTCCTTTTAC
GCTATGTGGATACGCTGCTTTAATGCCTTTGTATCATGCTATTGCTTCCCGTATGGCTTTCATTTTCTCC
TCCTTGTATAAATCCTGGTTGCTGTCTCTTTATGAGGAGTTGTGGCCCGTTGTCAGGCAACGTGGCGTGG
TGTGCACTGTGTTTGCTGACGCAACCCCCACTGGTTGGGGCATTGCCACCACCTGTCAGCTCCTTTCCGG
GACTTTCGCTTTCCCCCTCCCTATTGCCACGGCGGAACTCATCGCCGCCTGCCTTGCCCGCTGCTGGACA
GGGGCTCGGCTGTTGGGCACTGACAATTCCGTGGTGTTGTCGGGGAAATCATCGTCCTTTCCTTGGCTGC
TCGCCTGTGTTGCCACCTGGATTCTGCGCGGGACGTCCTTCTGCTACGTCCCTTCGGCCCTCAATCCAGC
GGACCTTCCTTCCCGCGGCCTGCTGCCGGCTCTGCGGCCTCTTCCGCGTCTTCGCCTTCGCCCTCAGACG
AGTCGGATCTCCCTTTGGGCCGCCTCCCCGCGTCGACTTTAAGACCAATGACTTACAAGGCAGCTGTAGA
TCTTAGCCACTTTTTAAAAGAAAAGGGGGGACTGGAAGGGCTAATTCACTCCCAACGAAGACAAGATCTG
CTTTTTGCTTGTACTGGGTCTCTCTGGTTAGACCAGATCTGAGCCTGGGAGCTCTCTGGCTAACTAGGGA
ACCCACTGCTTAAGCCTCAATAAAGCTTGCCTTGAGTGCTTCAAGTAGTGTGTGCCCGTCTGTTGTGTGA
CTCTGGTAACTAGAGATCCCTCAGACCCTTTTAGTCAGTGTGGAAAATCTCTAGCAGTACGTATAGTAGT
TCATGTCATCTTATTATTCAGTATTTATAACTTGCAAAGAAATGAATATCAGAGAGTGAGAGGAACTTGT
TTATTGCAGCTTATAATGGTTACAAATAAAGCAATAGCATCACAAATTTCACAAATAAAGCATTTTTTTC
ACTGCATTCTAGTTGTGGTTTGTCCAAACTCATCAATGTATCTTATCATGTCTGGCTCTAGCTATCCCGC
CCCTAACTCCGCCCATCCCGCCCCTAACTCCGCCCAGTTCCGCCCATTCTCCGCCCCATGGCTGACTAAT
TTTTTTTATTTATGCAGAGGCCGAGGCCGCCTCGGCCTCTGAGCTATTCCAGAAGTAGTGAGGAGGCTTT
TTTGGAGGCCTAGGGACGTACCCAATTCGCCCTATAGTGAGTCGTATTACGCGCGCTCACTGGCCGTCGT
TTTACAACGTCGTGACTGGGAAAACCCTGGCGTTACCCAACTTAATCGCCTTGCAGCACATCCCCCTTTC
GCCAGCTGGCGTAATAGCGAAGAGGCCCGCACCGATCGCCCTTCCCAACAGTTGCGCAGCCTGAATGGCG
AATGGG
[124 nt withheld, positions 3367-3490]
C
[91 nt withheld, positions 3492-3582]
A
[49 nt withheld, positions 3584-3632]
CCTTTGACGTTGGAGTCCACGTTCTTT
[37 nt withheld, positions 3660-3696]
ACCCTATCTCGGTCTATTCTTTTGATTTATAAGGGATTTTGCCGATTTCGGCCTATTGGTTAAAAAATGA
GCTGATTTAACAAAAATTTAACGCGAATTTTAACAAAATATTAACGCTTACAATTTAGGTGGCACTTTTC
GGGGAAATGTGCGCGGAACCCCTATTTGTTTATTTTTCTAAATACATTCAAATATGTATCCGCTCATGAG
ACAATAACCCTGATAAATGCTTCAATAATATTGAAAAAGGAAGAGTATGAGTATTCAACATTTCCGTGTC
GCCCTTATTCCCTTTTTTGCGGCATTTTGCCTTCCTGTTTTTGCTCACCCAGAAACGCTGGTGAAAGTAA
AAGATGCTGAAGATCAGTTGGGTGCACGAGTGGGTTACATCGAACTGGATCTCAACAGCGGTAAGATCCT
TGAGAGTTTTCGCCCCGAAGAACGTTTTCCAATGATGAGCACTTTTAAAGTTCTGCTATGTGGCGCGGTA
TTATCCCGTATTGACGCCGGGCAAGAGCAACTCGGTCGCCGCATACACTATTCTCAGAATGACTTGGTTG
AGTACTCACCAGTCACAGAAAAGCATCTTACGGATGGCATGACAGTAAGAGAATTATGCAGTGCTGCCAT
AACCATGAGTGATAACACTGCGGCCAACTTACTTCTGACAACGATCGGAGGACCGAAGGAGCTAACCGCT
TTTTTGCACAACATGGGGGATCATGTAACTCGCCTTGATCGTTGGGAACCGGAGCTGAATGAAGCCATAC
CAAACGACGAGCGTGACACCACGATGCCTGTAGCAATGGCAACAACGTTGCGCAAACTATTAACTGGCGA
ACTACTTACTCTAGCTTCCCGGCAACAATTAATAGACTGGATGGAGGCGGATAAAGTTGCAGGACCACTT
CTGCGCTCGGCCCTTCCGGCTGGCTGGTTTATTGCTGATAAATCTGGAGCCGGTGAGCGTGGGTCTCGCG
GTATCATTGCAGCACTGGGGCCAGATGGTAAGCCCTCCCGTATCGTAGTTATCTACACGACGGGGAGTCA
GGCAACTATGGATGAACGAAATAGACAGATCGCTGAGATAGGTGCCTCACTGATTAAGCATTGGTAACTG
TCAGACCAAGTTTACTCATATATACTTTAGATTGATTTAAAACTTCATTTTTAATTTAAAAGGATCTAGG
TGAAGATCCTTTTTGATAATCTCATGACCAAAATCCCTTAACGTGAGTTTTCGTTCCACTGAGCGTCAGA
CCCCGTAGAAAAGATCAAAGGATCTTCTTGAGATCCTTTTTTTCTGCGCGTAATCTGCTGCTTGCAAACA
AAAAAACCACCGCTACCAGCGGTGGTTTGTTTGCCGGATCAAGAGCTACCAACTCTTTTTCCGAAGGTAA
CTGGCTTCAGCAGAGCGCAGATACCAAATACTGTTCTTCTAGTGTAGCCGTAGTTAGGCCACCACTTCAA
GAACTCTGTAGCACCGCCTACATACCTCGCTCTGCTAATCCTGTTACCAGTGGCTGCTGCCAGTGGCGAT
AAGTCGTGTCTTACCGGGTTGGACTCAAGACGATAGTTACCGGATAAGGCGCAGCGGTCGGGCTGAACGG
GGGGTTCGTGCACACAGCCCAGCTTGGAGCGAACGACCTACACCGAACTGAGATACCTACAGCGTGAGCT
ATGAGAAAGCGCCACGCTTCCCGAAGGGAGAAAGGCGGACAGGTATCCGGTAAGCGGCAGGGTCGGAACA
GGAGAGCGCACGAGGGAGCTTCCAGGGGGAAACGCCTGGTATCTTTATAGTCCTGTCGGGTTTCGCCACC
TCTGACTTGAGCGTCGATTTTTGTGATGCTCGTCAGGGGGGCGGAGCCTATGGAAAAACGCCAGCAACGC
GGCCTTTTTACGGTTCCTGGCCTTTTGCTGGCCTTTTGCTCACATGTTCTTTCCTGCGTTATCCCCTGAT
TCTGTGGATAACCGTATTACCGCCTTTGAGTGAGCTGATACCGCTCGCCGCAGCCGAACGACCGAGCGCA
GCGAGTCAGTGAGCGAGGAAGCGGAAGAGCGCCCAATACGCAAACCGCCTCTCCCCGCGCGTTGGCCGAT
TCATTAATGCAGCTGGCACGACAGGTTTCCCGACTGGAAAGCGGGCAGTGAGCGCAACGCAATTAATGTG
AGTTAGCTCACTCATTAGGCACCCCAGGCTTTACACTTTATGCTTCCGGCTCGTATGTTGTGTGGAATTG
TGAGCGGATAACAATTTCACACAGGAAACAGCTATGACCATGATTACGCCAAGCGCGCAATTAACCCTCA
CTAAAGGGAACAAAAGCTGGAGCTGCAAGCTTAATGTAGTCTTATGCAATACTCTTGTAGTCTTGCAACA
TGGTAACGATGAGTTAGCAACATGCCTTACAAGGAGAGAAAAAGCACCGTGCATGCCGATTGGTGGAAGT
AAGGTGGTACGATCGTGCCTTATTAGGAAGGCAACAGACGGGTCTGACATGGATTGGACGAACCACTGAA
TTGCCGCATTGCAGAGATATTGTATTTAAGTGCCTAGCTCGATACATAAACGGGTCTCTCTGGTTAGACC
AGATCTGAGCCTGGGAGCTCTCTGGCTAACTAGGGAACCCACTGCTTAAGCCTCAATAAAGCTTGCCTTG
AGTGCTTCAAGTAGTGTGTGCCCGTCTGTTGTGTGACTCTGGTAACTAGAGATCCCTCAGACCCTTTTAG
TCAGTGTGGAAAATCTCTAGCAGTGGCGCCCGAACAGGGACTTGAAAGCGAAAGGGAAACCAGAGGAGCT
CTCTCGACGCAGGACTCGGCTTGCTGAAGCGCGCACGGCAAGAGGCGAGGGGCGGCGACTGGTGAGTACG
CCAAAAATTTTGACTAGCGGAGGCTAGAAGGAGAGAGATGGGTGCGAGAGCGTCAGTATTAAGCGGGGGA
GAATTAGATCGCGATGGGAAAAAATTCGGTTAAGGCCAGGGGGAAAGAAAAAATATAAATTAAAACATAT
AGTATGGGCAAGCAGGGAGCTAGAACGATTCGCAGTTAATCCTGGCCTGTTAGAAACATCAGAAGGCTGT
AGACAAATACTGGGACAGCTACAACCATCCCTTCAGACAGGATCAGAAGAACTTAGATCATTATATAATA
CAGTAGCAACCCTCTATTGTGTGCATCAAAGGATAGAGATAAAAGACACCAAGGAAGCTTTAGACAAGAT
AGAGGAAGAGCAAAACAAAAGTAAGACCACCGCACAGCAAGCGGCCGCTGATCTTCAGACCTGGAGGAGG
AGATATGAGGGACAATTGGAGAAGTGAATTATATAAATATAAAGTAGTAAAAATTGAACCATTAGGAGTA
GCACCCACCAAGGCAAAGAGAAGAGTGGTGCAGAGAGAAAAAAGAGCAGTGGGAATAGGAGCTTTGTTCC
TTGGGTTCTTGGGAGCAGCAGGAAGCACTATGGGCGCAGCGTCAATGACGCTGACGGTACAGGCCAGACA
ATTATTGTCTGGTATAGTGCAGCAGCAGAACAATTTGCTGAGGGCTATTGAGGCGCAACAGCATCTGTTG
CAACTCACAGTCTGGGGCATCAAGCAGCTCCAGGCAAGAATCCTGGCTGTGGAAAGATACCTAAAGGATC
AACAGCTCCTGGGGATTTGGGGTTGCTCTGGAAAACTCATTTGCACCACTGCTGTGCCTTGGAATGCTAG
TTGGAGTAATAAATCTCTGGAACAGATTTGGAATCACACGACCTGGATGGAGTGGGACAGAGAAATTAAC
AATTACACAAGCTTAATACACTCCTTAATTGAAGAATCGCAAAACCAGCAAGAAAAGAATGAACAAGAAT
TATTGGAATTAGATAAATGGGCAAGTTTGTGGAATTGGTTTAACATAACAAATTGGCTGTGGTATATAAA
ATTATTCATAATGATAGTAGGAGGCTTGGTAGGTTTAAGAATAGTTTTTGCTGTACTTTCTATAGTGAAT
AGAGTTAGGCAGGGATATTCACCATTATCGTTTCAGACCCACCTCCCAACCCCGAGGGGACCCAGAGAGG
GCCTATTTCCCATGATTCCTTCATATTTGCATATACGATACAAGGCTGTTAGAGAGATAATTAGAATTAA
TTTGACTGTAAACACAAAGATATTAGTACAAAATACGTGACGTAGAAAGTAATAATTTCTTGGGTAGTTT
GCAGTTTTAAAATTATGTTTTAAAATGGACTATCATATGCTTACCGTAACTTGAAAGTATTTCGATTTCT
TGGCTTTATATATCTTGTGGAAAGGACGAAACACCGCTGGATCGCCCGCAGAAATAGTTTTAGAGCTAGA
AATAGCAAGTTAAAATAAGGCTAGTCCGTTATCAACTTGAAAAAGTGGCACCGAGTCGGTGCTTTTTTAA
GCTTGGCGTAACTAGATCTTGAGACAAATGGCAGTATTCATCCACAATTTTAAAAGAAAAGGGGGGATTG
GGGGGTACAGTGCAGGGGAAAGAATAGTAGACATAATAGCAACAGACATACAAACTAAAGAATTACAAAA
ACAAATTACAAAAATTCAAAATTTTCGGGTTTATTACAGGGACAGCAGAGATCCACTTTGGCGCCGGCTC
GAGGGGG
