>Addgene plasmid #80188 | non-targeting control gRNA (BRDN0001146327) | depositor partial sequence | sequence record 150855 | Target Sequence
CTGGATCGCCCGCAGAAATA
