>Addgene plasmid #80188 | non-targeting control gRNA (BRDN0001146327) | addgene partial sequence | sequence record 189095 | hU6-F
AGAAAGTAATAATTTCTTGGGTAGTTTGCAGTTTTAAAATTATGTTTTAAAATGGACTATCATATGCTTA
CCGTAACTTGAAAGTATTTCGATTTCTTGGCTTTATATATCTTGTGGAAAGGACGAAACACCGCTGGATC
GCCCGCAGAAATAGTTTTAGAGCTAGAAATAGCAAGTTAAAATAAGGCTAGTCCGTTATCAACTTGAAAA
AGTGGCACCGAGTCGGTGCTTTTTTAAGCTTGGCGTAACTAGATCTTGAGACAAATGGCAGTATTCATCC
ACAATTTTAAAAGAAAAGGGGGGATTGGGGGGTACAGTGCAGGGGAAAGAATAGTAGACATAATAGCAAC
AGACATACAAACTAAAGAATTACAAAAACAAATTACAAAAATTCAAAATTTTCGGGTTTATTACAGGGAC
AGCAGAGATCCACTTTGGCGCCGGCTCGAGGGGGCCCGGGTGCAAAGATGGATAAAGTTTTAAACAGAGA
GGAATCTTTGCAGCTAATGGACCTTCTAGGTCTTGAAAGGAGTGGGAATTGGCTCCGGTGCCCGTCAGTG
GGCAGAGCGC
